>Addgene plasmid #122367 | pTV-Trim28-tdiRFP670-PEST | depositor full sequence | sequence record 233450 | pTV-Trim28-tdiRFP670-PEST sequence 7136 bps
CTAAATTGTAAGCGTTAATATTTTGTTAAAATTCGCGTTAAATTTTTGTTAAATCAGCTCATTTTTTAAC
CAATAGGCCGAAATCGGCAAAATCCCTTATAAATCAAAAGAATAGACCGAGATAGGGT
[37 nt withheld, positions 129-165]
AAAGAACGTGGACTCCAACGTCAAAGG
[49 nt withheld, positions 193-241]
T
[91 nt withheld, positions 243-333]
G
[124 nt withheld, positions 335-458]
CCCATTCGCCATTCAGGCTGCGCAACTGTTGGGAAGGGCGATCGGTGCGGGCCTCTTCGCTATTACGCCA
GCTGGCGAAAGGGGGATGTGCTGCAAGGCGATTAAGTTGGGTAACGCCAGGGTTTTCCCAGTCACGACGT
TGTAAAACGACGGCCAGTGAGCGCGCGTAATACGACTCACTATAGGGCGAATTGGGTACCGGGCCCCCCC
TCGAGAAGTGGGCCAGGTATCCTGGATGACAGTGCCACTATCTGCCGTGTCTGCCAGAAACCAGGTGACC
TGGTCATGTGTAACCAGTGCGAATTTTGCTTCCACCTGGATTGCCACCTCCCTGCCCTGCAGGATGTTCC
AGGGTATGTGTGAGGCTGGGCAGGATCAGATAGATTGTGGAGAGAGAGCTGGTTGTCATCTTTTACATTT
CCTAATCTTCCTCATCCTAGGGAGGAATGGAGTTGCTCACTCTGCCACGTGCTCCCTGACCTAAAGGAGG
AAGATGGAAGCCTCAGCCTGGATGGAGCAGATAGCACTGGTGTGGTAGCTAAACTCTCACCAGCCAACCA
GCGGGTAAGAGCTGAATGCATGTGTTGTGTGGCCCAGTAGCTGAAGCTTTCCAAGCTACAACTCTGATAT
CTCTTGTATTGTCTAGAAATGTGAGCGTGTTCTCCTGGCCCTGTTCTGCCATGAACCATGCCGTCCCTTG
CATCAGCTGGCTACCGACTCTACATTCTCCATGGTAAGTCCCAGAACAGGAGAGGTTGCAGGTGCCAAGA
GGTGGTGACCCCCCTCAATGTCTATGTTGTCTCTCCCTACAGGAGCAGCCTGGTGGTACCCTAGACCTGA
CCTTGATTCGTGCTCGCCTCCAAGAGAAGCTGTCACCTCCTTATAGCTCCCCCCAGGAGTTTGCTCAAGA
TGTGGGCCGCATGTTCAAACAGTTCAACAAGCTGACTGAGGTGAGCCTGCAGAATGAAGCCGGGGGTGGG
GGAGTATAGCAGGCAGGGGAAAGAAAAGCCAGGACCCACTCACGTGTGTATTCTTAATTGGAACAGGACA
AGGCAGATGTTCAGTCCATCATCGGCTTGCAGCGCTTCTTTGAGACACGCATGAATGATGCCTTTGGTGA
CACCAAGTTTTCTGCTGTGCTGGTAGAACCACCACCATTGAACCTTCCCAGTGCTGGCCTAAGTTCTCAG
GAGCTCTCTGGCCCTGGTGATGGCCCCGAGGGAAGAGGTAGCCTGCTAACTTGCGGGGACGTAGAGGAAA
ATCCTGGTCCCATAACTTCGTATAGCATACATTATACGAAGTTATCAATGGGCCCAAAAAAGAAAAGAAA
AGTTGAATTCATGGCCAGAAAAGTGGACCTGACCAGTTGTGACCGAGAGCCGATACACATTCCTGGCTCT
ATCCAGCCATGTGGGTGTTTGCTGGCCTGCGATGCCCAGGCAGTCAGGATTACTCGAATTACCGAAAATG
CGGGTGCCTTCTTTGGCCGTGAAACGCCCCGTGTCGGCGAACTCTTAGCCGATTATTTCGGAGAAACCGA
GGCTCACGCACTTAGGAACGCACTGGCGCAATCAAGCGATCCCAAACGCCCTGCTCTCATCTTTGGGTGG
AGAGATGGACTGACAGGCCGTACTTTCGACATAAGCCTTCACCGGCATGACGGAACCAGTATAATTGAGT
TTGAACCGGCCGCCGCTGAGCAAGCAGACAACCCCCTTCGCCTGACCAGACAAATTATCGCCCGCACTAA
GGAGCTGAAATCGCTGGAAGAAATGGCCGCTCGTGTTCCCAGGTATCTTCAGGCAATGCTGGGTTATCAT
AGGGTAATGCTCTACAGATTCGCCGACGATGGCTCTGGTATGGTAATAGGGGAGGCCAAGCGATCCGACC
TGGAGTCTTTTCTGGGGCAGCATTTCCCCGCATCTCTAGTACCCCAGCAGGCAAGGCTTTTGTACCTCAA
GAATGCCATCCGCGTGGTATCGGACTCCCGCGGTATTAGTAGCAGGATCGTTCCAGAACACGACGCCTCT
GGAGCTGCGCTGGATCTGTCTTTCGCTCACCTCCGATCTATCAGCCCTTGTCATTTAGAGTTTCTGCGAA
ATATGGGGGTCAGCGCAAGTATGTCCCTGAGCATAATAATCGATGGAACACTATGGGGCCTAATAATTTG
CCATCATTACGAACCTAGAGCAGTACCAATGGCACAGCGAGTGGCCGCCGAAATGTTCGCCGATTTTTTG
TCTCTTCATTTTACTGCCGCTCACCATCAGCGCGGCCACGGGACTGGCTCGACAGGTTCTGGCAGTAGTG
GGACTGCTTCATCAGAAGATAATAACATGGCCATGGCCAGAAAAGTGGACCTGACCAGTTGTGACCGAGA
GCCGATACACATTCCTGGCTCTATCCAGCCATGTGGGTGTTTGCTGGCCTGCGATGCCCAGGCAGTCAGG
ATTACTCGAATTACCGAAAATGCGGGTGCCTTCTTTGGCCGTGAAACGCCCCGTGTCGGCGAACTCTTAG
CCGATTATTTCGGAGAAACCGAGGCTCACGCACTTAGGAACGCACTGGCGCAATCAAGCGATCCCAAACG
CCCTGCTCTCATCTTTGGGTGGAGAGATGGACTGACAGGCCGTACTTTCGACATAAGCCTTCACCGGCAT
GACGGAACCAGTATAATTGAGTTTGAACCGGCCGCCGCTGAGCAAGCAGACAACCCCCTTCGCCTGACCA
GACAAATTATCGCCCGCACTAAGGAGCTGAAATCGCTGGAAGAAATGGCCGCTCGTGTTCCCAGGTATCT
TCAGGCAATGCTGGGTTATCATAGGGTAATGCTCTACAGATTCGCCGACGATGGCTCTGGTATGGTAATA
GGGGAGGCCAAGCGATCCGACCTGGAGTCTTTTCTGGGGCAGCATTTCCCCGCATCTCTAGTACCCCAGC
AGGCAAGGCTTTTGTACCTCAAGAATGCCATCCGCGTGGTATCGGACTCCCGCGGTATTAGTAGCAGGAT
CGTTCCAGAACACGACGCCTCTGGAGCTGCGCTGGATCTGTCTTTCGCTCACCTCCGATCTATCAGCCCT
TGTCATTTAGAGTTTCTGCGAAATATGGGGGTCAGCGCAAGTATGTCCCTGAGCATAATAATCGATGGAA
CACTATGGGGCCTAATAATTTGCCATCATTACGAACCTAGAGCAGTACCAATGGCACAGCGAGTGGCCGC
CGAAATGTTCGCCGATTTTTTGTCTCTTCATTTTACTGCCGCTCACCATCAGCGCGGATCCGCGTTTAAA
CTCGAGTCTCACGGCTTCCCTCCCGAGGTGGAGGAGCAGGCCGCCGGCACCCTGCCCATGAGCTGCGCCC
AGGAGAGCGGCATGGATAGACACCCTGCTGCTTGCGCCAGCGCCAGGATCAACGTCTTGAAGTTCCTATT
CTCTAGAAAGTATAGGAACTTCTAGTGAAGCTGGGGCTCTTGTGGTCAGCCCAGTCCAGCTCTGGTCTCT
GTATTTTCACCCCATACCCTGTCCTTTGGTGGCCTGACTCCTGTTCTTGCTGGCCCCATCGTCCCCTCAG
TCCCTCTTCACAAAATGGTTTTTACTTCTGTGGATTTAATAAAAACTTCACTGAGTCAGTTGCTCATGCC
TCAGCTGTCTGGGGACTGTTCCTGAGGTTTTAAGACTCATTCTACAGGTGACCTTACTTCCCTCTTTTTG
GCCAGGTGAAACATTTGTACACTGTCCTTGGTAAGACTTGGATGGAGCCCGGCGTGGTGGTGCACGCCTT
TAATCCCAGCACTTGGGAGGCAGAGGCAGCCGGATTTCTGAGTTCCAGGCCAGCCTGGTCTACAAAGTGA
GTTCCAGGAGCCAGGGCTATACAGAGAAACTCTGAGACAGAGTTTGGATGGAGGCCTCAGGTGTGCAGTG
CCTCCCAGTGGCCAGATACAAATTTAGACACGAAGCAACTTAACTGCTTACATTTAATCAACTGCTTACA
TTTAATCAAAGTGGGTTGTGTGAGATTCTCAAAGGGTTTTTTTGTTTTTTTAAATATTATTTCTTCAGAC
ACTCCAAGAAGAGGGCATCAGATCTCATTACAGATGGTTGTGAGCCACCATGTGGTTGCTGGGATTTGAA
CTTATGACCTTTGGAAGAGCAGTCAGTGCTTTTAAAGCGCTGAGCCCCCCTCAAAGGGTTGTTTTTACAG
ACATTGTCTGGCTATCCTGGACATCTGTAAATGAGGCTGGCTTTTAACTCAGATCTACCTCTAGAGTGCC
AGGATTAAAGGTGTGCATTAGCACTCAAATTTAGCATAGCATTCCTTTCTATGACCCATAACTGAGTTTC
ATATCCCAAGTTGGTGGACAGTTACCACTTTAAATCTCATCTGTTGCCATGGATTGTTTGGTTAGTATGT
GTTAGGTGGAGAGGTATATATGCATTAACTGGATGCTGCGCCCGCGGCCGCCACCGCGGTGGAGCTCCAG
CTTTTGTTCCCTTTAGTGAGGGTTAATTGCGCGCTTGGCGTAATCATGGTCATAGCTGTTTCCTGTGTGA
AATTGTTATCCGCTCACAATTCCACACAACATACGAGCCGGAAGCATAAAGTGTAAAGCCTGGGGTGCCT
AATGAGTGAGCTAACTCACATTAATTGCGTTGCGCTCACTGCCCGCTTTCCAGTCGGGAAACCTGTCGTG
CCAGCTGCATTAATGAATCGGCCAACGCGCGGGGAGAGGCGGTTTGCGTATTGGGCGCTCTTCCGCTTCC
TCGCTCACTGACTCGCTGCGCTCGGTCGTTCGGCTGCGGCGAGCGGTATCAGCTCACTCAAAGGCGGTAA
TACGGTTATCCACAGAATCAGGGGATAACGCAGGAAAGAACATGTGAGCAAAAGGCCAGCAAAAGGCCAG
GAACCGTAAAAAGGCCGCGTTGCTGGCGTTTTTCCATAGGCTCCGCCCCCCTGACGAGCATCACAAAAAT
CGACGCTCAAGTCAGAGGTGGCGAAACCCGACAGGACTATAAAGATACCAGGCGTTTCCCCCTGGAAGCT
CCCTCGTGCGCTCTCCTGTTCCGACCCTGCCGCTTACCGGATACCTGTCCGCCTTTCTCCCTTCGGGAAG
CGTGGCGCTTTCTCATAGCTCACGCTGTAGGTATCTCAGTTCGGTGTAGGTCGTTCGCTCCAAGCTGGGC
TGTGTGCACGAACCCCCCGTTCAGCCCGACCGCTGCGCCTTATCCGGTAACTATCGTCTTGAGTCCAACC
CGGTAAGACACGACTTATCGCCACTGGCAGCAGCCACTGGTAACAGGATTAGCAGAGCGAGGTATGTAGG
CGGTGCTACAGAGTTCTTGAAGTGGTGGCCTAACTACGGCTACACTAGAAGGACAGTATTTGGTATCTGC
GCTCTGCTGAAGCCAGTTACCTTCGGAAAAAGAGTTGGTAGCTCTTGATCCGGCAAACAAACCACCGCTG
GTAGCGGTGGTTTTTTTGTTTGCAAGCAGCAGATTACGCGCAGAAAAAAAGGATCTCAAGAAGATCCTTT
GATCTTTTCTACGGGGTCTGACGCTCAGTGGAACGAAAACTCACGTTAAGGGATTTTGGTCATGAGATTA
TCAAAAAGGATCTTCACCTAGATCCTTTTAAATTAAAAATGAAGTTTTAAATCAATCTAAAGTATATATG
AGTAAACTTGGTCTGACAGTTACCAATGCTTAATCAGTGAGGCACCTATCTCAGCGATCTGTCTATTTCG
TTCATCCATAGTTGCCTGACTCCCCGTCGTGTAGATAACTACGATACGGGAGGGCTTACCATCTGGCCCC
AGTGCTGCAATGATACCGCGGCTGCCACGCTCACCGGCTCCAGATTTATCAGCAATAAACCAGCCAGCCG
GAAGGGCCGAGCGCAGAAGTGGTCCTGCAACTTTATCCGCCTCCATCCAGTCTATTAATTGTTGCCGGGA
AGCTAGAGTAAGTAGTTCGCCAGTTAATAGTTTGCGCAACGTTGTTGCCATTGCTACAGGCATCGTGGTG
TCACGCTCGTCGTTTGGTATGGCTTCATTCAGCTCCGGTTCCCAACGATCAAGGCGAGTTACATGATCCC
CCATGTTGTGCAAAAAAGCGGTTAGCTCCTTCGGTCCTCCGATCGTTGTCAGAAGTAAGTTGGCCGCAGT
GTTATCACTCATGGTTATGGCAGCACTGCATAATTCTCTTACTGTCATGCCATCCGTAAGATGCTTTTCT
GTGACTGGTGAGTACTCAACCAAGTCATTCTGAGAATAGTGTATGCGGCGACCGAGTTGCTCTTGCCCGG
CGTCAATACGGGATAATACCGCGCCACATAGCAGAACTTTAAAAGTGCTCATCATTGGAAAACGTTCTTC
GGGGCGAAAACTCTCAAGGATCTTACCGCTGTTGAGATCCAGTTCGATGTAACCCACTCGTGCACCCAAC
TGATCTTCAGCATCTTTTACTTTCACCAGCGTTTCTGGGTGAGCAAAAACAGGAAGGCAAAATGCCGCAA
AAAAGGGAATAAGGGCGACACGGAAATGTTGAATACTCATACTCTTCCTTTTTCAATATTATTGAAGCAT
TTATCAGGGTTATTGTCTCATGAGCGGATACATATTTGAATGTATTTAGAAAAATAAACAAATAGGGGTT
CCGCGCACATTTCCCCGAAAAGTGCCAC
Features (pLannotate 1.2.2; 22 found; start..end, strand, type, name):
     30..458     -  rep_origin     f1 ori (sequence partly withheld): f1 bacteriophage origin of replication; arrow indicates direction of (+) strand synthesis
    463..618     -  CDS            lacZα (fragment): LacZα fragment of β-galactosidase; lacZ fragment
    626..644     +  promoter       T7 promoter: promoter for bacteriophage T7 RNA polymerase
    653..673     -  misc_feature   MCS (fragment): pBluescript multiple cloning site
    675..1022    +  CDS            Trim28 (fragment): TIF1B_MOUSE - Also known as Kap1, Krip1, Tif1b. Experimental evidence at protein level: Swiss-Prot protein existence level 1. Nuclear corepressor for KRAB domain-containing zinc finger proteins (KRAB-ZFPs). Mediates gene silencing by recruiting CHD3, a subunit of the nucleosome remodeling and deacetylation (NuRD) complex, and SETDB1 (which specifically methylates histone H3 at 'Lys-9' (H3K9me)) to the promoter regions of KRAB target genes. Enhances transcriptional repression by coordinating the increase in H3K9me, the decrease in histone H3 'Lys-9 and 'Lys-14' acetylation (H3K9ac and H3K14ac,
   1105..1200    +  CDS            Trim28 (fragment): TIF1B_MOUSE - Also known as Kap1, Krip1, Tif1b. Experimental evidence at protein level: Swiss-Prot protein existence level 1. Nuclear corepressor for KRAB domain-containing zinc finger proteins (KRAB-ZFPs). Mediates gene silencing by recruiting CHD3, a subunit of the nucleosome remodeling and deacetylation (NuRD) complex, and SETDB1 (which specifically methylates histone H3 at 'Lys-9' (H3K9me)) to the promoter regions of KRAB target genes. Enhances transcriptional repression by coordinating the increase in H3K9me, the decrease in histone H3 'Lys-9 and 'Lys-14' acetylation (H3K9ac and H3K14ac,
   1271..1675    +  CDS            Trim28 (fragment): TIF1B_MOUSE - Also known as Kap1, Krip1, Tif1b. Experimental evidence at protein level: Swiss-Prot protein existence level 1. Nuclear corepressor for KRAB domain-containing zinc finger proteins (KRAB-ZFPs). Mediates gene silencing by recruiting CHD3, a subunit of the nucleosome remodeling and deacetylation (NuRD) complex, and SETDB1 (which specifically methylates histone H3 at 'Lys-9' (H3K9me)) to the promoter regions of KRAB target genes. Enhances transcriptional repression by coordinating the increase in H3K9me, the decrease in histone H3 'Lys-9 and 'Lys-14' acetylation (H3K9ac and H3K14ac,
   1730..1763    +  protein_bind   loxP: Cre-mediated recombination occurs in the 8-bp core sequence (GCATACAT). Cre recombinase
   1799..2731    +  CDS            iRFP670: iRFP670 is a basic (constitutively fluorescent) near ir fluorescent protein published in 2013, derived from Rhodopseudomonas palustris CGA009. It has low acid sensitivity. It requires the cofactor biliverdin for fluorescence.
   2732..2809    +  CDS            TDsmURFP (fragment): TDsmURFP is a basic (constitutively fluorescent) near ir fluorescent protein published in 2016, derived from Trichodesmium erythraeum IMS101. It requires the cofactor biliverdin for fluorescence.
   2801..3733    +  CDS            iRFP670: iRFP670 is a basic (constitutively fluorescent) near ir fluorescent protein published in 2013, derived from Rhodopseudomonas palustris CGA009. It has low acid sensitivity. It requires the cofactor biliverdin for fluorescence.
   3755..3874    +  CDS            hPEST: PEST degradation sequence from mouse ornithine decarboxylase human codon-optimized
   3877..3910    +  protein_bind   FRT (minimal): supports FLP-mediated excision but not integration (Turan and Bode, 2011) FLP recombinase from the Saccharomyces cerevisiae 2μ plasmid
   4912..4935    -  misc_feature   MCS (fragment): pBluescript multiple cloning site
   4948..4966    -  promoter       T3 promoter: promoter for bacteriophage T3 RNA polymerase
   5011..5027    -  protein_bind   lac operator: The lac repressor binds to the lac operator to inhibit transcription in E. coli. This inhibition can be relieved by adding lactose or isopropyl-β-D-thiogalactopyranoside (IPTG). lac repressor encoded by lacI
   5035..5065    -  promoter       lac promoter: promoter for the E. coli lac operon
   5080..5101    -  protein_bind   CAP binding site: CAP binding activates transcription in the presence of cAMP. E. coli catabolite activator protein
   5114..5206    -  CDS            lacI (fragment): lac repressor; lacI; The lac repressor binds to the lac operator to inhibit transcription in E. coli. This inhibition can be relieved by adding lactose or isopropyl-β-D-thiogalactopyranoside (IPTG).
   5389..5977    -  rep_origin     ori: high-copy-number ColE1/pMB1/pBR322/pUC origin of replication
   6148..7008    -  CDS            AmpR: β-lactamase; bla; confers resistance to ampicillin, carbenicillin, and related antibiotics
   7009..7113    -  promoter       AmpR promoter: bla
