>Addgene plasmid #122367 | pTV-Trim28-tdiRFP670-PEST | addgene full sequence | sequence record 238911 | Addgene NGS Result
CTAAATTGTAAGCGTTAATATTTTGTTAAAATTCGCGTTAAATTTTTGTTAAATCAGCTCATTTTTTAAC
CAATAGGCCGAAATCGGCAAAATCCCTTATAAATCAAAAGAATAGACCGAGATAGGGT
[37 nt withheld, positions 129-165]
AAAGAACGTGGACTCCAACGTCAAAGG
[49 nt withheld, positions 193-241]
T
[91 nt withheld, positions 243-333]
G
[124 nt withheld, positions 335-458]
CCCATTCGCCATTCAGGCTGCGCAACTGTTGGGAAGGGCGATCGGTGCGGGCCTCTTCGCTATTACGCCA
GCTGGCGAAAGGGGGATGTGCTGCAAGGCGATTAAGTTGGGTAACGCCAGGGTTTTCCCAGTCACGACGT
TGTAAAACGACGGCCAGTGAGCGCGCGTAATACGACTCACTATAGGGCGAATTGGGTACCGGGCCCCCCC
TCGAGAAGTGGGCCAGGTATCCTGGATGACAGTGCCACTATCTGCCGTGTCTGCCAGAAACCAGGTGACC
TGGTCATGTGTAACCAGTGCGAATTTTGCTTCCACCTGGATTGCCACCTCCCTGCCCTGCAGGATGTTCC
AGGGTATGTGTGAGGCTGGGCAGGATCAGATAGATTGTGGAGAGAGAGCTGGTTGTCATCTTTTACATTT
CCTAATCTTCCTCATCCTAGGGAGGAATGGAGTTGCTCACTCTGCCACGTGCTCCCTGACCTAAAGGAGG
AAGATGGAAGCCTCAGCCTGGATGGAGCAGATAGCACTGGTGTGGTAGCTAAACTCTCACCAGCCAACCA
GCGGGTAAGAGCTGAATGCATGTGTTGTGTGGCCCAGTAGCTGAAGCTTTCCAAGCTACAACTCTGATAT
CTCTTGTATTGTCTAGAAATGTGAGCGTGTTCTCCTGGCCCTGTTCTGCCATGAACCATGCCGTCCCTTG
CATCAGCTGGCTACCGACTCTACATTCTCCATGGTAAGTCCCAGAACAGGAGAGGTTGCAGGTGCCAAGA
GGTGGTGACCCCCCTCAATGTCTATGTTGTCTCTCCCTACAGGAGCAGCCTGGTGGTACCCTAGACCTGA
CCTTGATTCGTGCTCGCCTCCAAGAGAAGCTGTCACCTCCTTATAGCTCCCCCCAGGAGTTTGCTCAAGA
TGTGGGCCGCATGTTCAAACAGTTCAACAAGCTGACTGAGGTGAGCCTGCAGAATGAAGCCGGGGGTGGG
GGAGTATAGCAGGCAGGGGAAAGAAAAGCCAGGACCCACTCACGTGTGTATTCTTAATTGGAACAGGACA
AGGCAGATGTTCAGTCCATCATCGGCTTGCAGCGCTTCTTTGAGACACGCATGAATGATGCCTTTGGTGA
CACCAAGTTTTCTGCTGTGCTGGTAGAACCACCACCATTGAACCTTCCCAGTGCTGGCCTAAGTTCTCAG
GAGCTCTCTGGCCCTGGTGATGGCCCCGAGGGAAGAGGTAGCCTGCTAACTTGCGGGGACGTAGAGGAAA
ATCCTGGTCCCATAACTTCGTATAGCATACATTATACGAAGTTATCAATGGGCCCAAAAAAGAAAAGAAA
AGTTGAATTCATGGCCAGAAAAGTGGACCTGACCAGTTGTGACCGAGAGCCGATACACATTCCTGGCTCT
ATCCAGCCATGTGGGTGTTTGCTGGCCTGCGATGCCCAGGCAGTCAGGATTACTCGAATTACCGAAAATG
CGGGTGCCTTCTTTGGCCGTGAAACGCCCCGTGTCGGCGAACTCTTAGCCGATTATTTCGGAGAAACCGA
GGCTCACGCACTTAGGAACGCACTGGCGCAATCAAGCGATCCCAAACGCCCTGCTCTCATCTTTGGGTGG
AGAGATGGACTGACAGGCCGTACTTTCGACATAAGCCTTCACCGGCATGACGGAACCAGTATAATTGAGT
TTGAACCGGCCGCCGCTGAGCAAGCAGACAACCCCCTTCGCCTGACCAGACAAATTATCGCCCGCACTAA
GGAGCTGAAATCGCTGGAAGAAATGGCCGCTCGTGTTCCCAGGTATCTTCAGGCAATGCTGGGTTATCAT
AGGGTAATGCTCTACAGATTCGCCGACGATGGCTCTGGTATGGTAATAGGGGAGGCCAAGCGATCCGACC
TGGAGTCTTTTCTGGGGCAGCATTTCCCCGCATCTCTAGTACCCCAGCAGGCAAGGCTTTTGTACCTCAA
GAATGCCATCCGCGTGGTATCGGACTCCCGCGGTATTAGTAGCAGGATCGTTCCAGAACACGACGCCTCT
GGAGCTGCGCTGGATCTGTCTTTCGCTCACCTCCGATCTATCAGCCCTTGTCATTTAGAGTTTCTGCGAA
ATATGGGGGTCAGCGCAAGTATGTCCCTGAGCATAATAATCGATGGAACACTATGGGGCCTAATAATTTG
CCATCATTACGAACCTAGAGCAGTACCAATGGCACAGCGAGTGGCCGCCGAAATGTTCGCCGATTTTTTG
TCTCTTCATTTTACTGCCGCTCACCATCAGCGCGGCCACGGGACTGGCTCGACAGGTTCTGGCAGTAGTG
GGACTGCTTCATCAGAAAATAATAACATGGCCATGGCCAGAAAAGTGGACCTGACCAGTTGTGACCGAGA
GCCGATACACATTCCTGGCTCTATCCAGCCATGTGGGTGTTTGCTGGCCTGCGATGCCCAGGCAGTCAGG
ATTACTCGAATTACCGAAAATGCGGGTGCCTTCTTTGGCCGTGAAACGCCCCGTGTCGGCGAACTCTTAG
CCGATTATTTCGGAGAAACCGAGGCTCACGCACTTAGGAACGCACTGGCGCAATCAAGCGATCCCAAACG
CCCTGCTCTCATCTTTGGGTGGAGAGATGGACTGACAGGCCGTACTTTCGACATAAGCCTTCACCGGCAT
GACGGAACCAGTATAATTGAGTTTGAACCGGCCGCCGCTGAGCAAGCAGACAACCCCCTTCGCCTGACCA
GACAAATTATCGCCCGCACTAAGGAGCTGAAATCGCTGGAAGAAATGGCCGCTCGTGTTCCCAGGTATCT
TCAGGCAATGCTGGGTTATCATAGGGTAATGCTCTACAGATTCGCCGACGATGGCTCTGGTATGGTAATA
GGGGAGGCCAAGCGATCCGACCTGGAGTCTTTTCTGGGGCAGCATTTCCCCGCATCTCTAGTACCCCAGC
AGGCAAGGCTTTTGTACCTCAAGAATGCCATCCGCGTGGTATCGGACTCCCGCGGTATTAGTAGCAGGAT
CGTTCCAGAACACGACGCCTCTGGAGCTGCGCTGGATCTGTCTTTCGCTCACCTCCGATCTATCAGCCCT
TGTCATTTAGAGTTTCTGCGAAATATGGGGGTCAGCGCAAGTATGTCCCTGAGCATAATAATCGATGGAA
CACTATGGGGCCTAATAATTTGCCATCATTACGAACCTAGAGCAGTACCAATGGCACAGCGAGTGGCCGC
CGAAATGTTCGCCGATTTTTTGTCTCTTCATTTTACTGCCGCTCACCATCAGCGCGGATCCGCGTTTAAA
CTCGAGTCTCACGGCTTCCCTCCCGAGGTGGAGGAGCAGGCCGCCGGCACCCTGCCCATGAGCTGCGCCC
AGGAGAGCGGCATGGATAGACACCCTGCTGCTTGCGCCAGCGCCAGGATCAACGTCTTGAAGTTCCTATT
CTCTAGAAAGTATAGGAACTTCTAGTGAAGCTGGGGCTCTTGTGGTCAGCCCAGTCCAGCTCTGGTCTCT
GTATTTTCACCCCATACCCTGTCCTTTGGTGGCCTGACTCCTGTTCTTGCTGGCCCCATCGTCCCCTCAG
TCCCTCTTCACAAAATGGTTTTTACTTCTGTGGATTTAATAAAAACTTCACTGAGTCAGTTGCTCATGCC
TCAGCTGTCTGGGGACTGTTCCTGAGGTTTTAAGACTCATTCTACAGGTGACCTTACTTCCCTCTTTTTG
GCCAGGTGAAACATTTGTACACTGTCCTTGGTAAGACTTGGATGGAGCCCGGCGTGGTGGTGCACGCCTT
TAATCCCAGCACTTGGGAGGCAGAGGCAGCCGGATTTCTGAGTTCCAGGCCAGCCTGGTCTACAAAGTGA
GTTCCAGGAGCCAGGGCTATACAGAGAAACTCTGAGACAGAGTTTGGATGGAGGCCTCAGGTGTGCAGTG
CCTCCCAGTGGCCAGATACAAATTTAGACACGAAGCAACTTAACTGCTTACATTTAATCAACTGCTTACA
TTTAATCAAAGTGGGTTGTGTGAGATTCTCAAAGGGTTTTTTTGTTTTTTTAAATATTATTTCTTCAGAC
ACTCCAAGAAGAGGGCATCAGATCTCATTACAGATGGTTGTGAGCCACCATGTGGTTGCTGGGATTTGAA
CTTATGACCTTTGGAAGAGCAGTCAGTGCTTTTAAAGCGCTGAGCCCCCCTCAAAGGGTTGTTTTTACAG
ACATTGTCTGGCTATCCTGGACATCTGTAAATGAGGCTGGCTTTTAACTCAGATCTACCTCTAGAGTGCC
AGGATTAAAGGTGTGCATTAGCACTCAAATTTAGCATAGCATTCCTTTCTATGACCCATAACTGAGTTTC
ATATCCCAAGTTGGTGGACAGTTACCACTTTAAATCTCATCTGTTGCCATGGATTGTTTGGTTAGTATGT
GTTAGGTGGAGGGGTATATATGCATTAACTGGATGCTGCGCCCGCGGCCGCCACCGCGGTGGAGCTCCAG
CTTTTGTTCCCTTTAGTGAGGGTTAATTGCGCGCTTGGCGTAATCATGGTCATAGCTGTTTCCTGTGTGA
AATTGTTATCCGCTCACAATTCCACACAACATACGAGCCGGAAGCATAAAGTGTAAAGCCTGGGGTGCCT
AATGAGTGAGCTAACTCACATTAATTGCGTTGCGCTCACTGCCCGCTTTCCAGTCGGGAAACCTGTCGTG
CCAGCTGCATTAATGAATCGGCCAACGCGCGGGGAGAGGCGGTTTGCGTATTGGGCGCTCTTCCGCTTCC
TCGCTCACTGACTCGCTGCGCTCGGTCGTTCGGCTGCGGCGAGCGGTATCAGCTCACTCAAAGGCGGTAA
TACGGTTATCCACAGAATCAGGGGATAACGCAGGAAAGAACATGTGAGCAAAAGGCCAGCAAAAGGCCAG
GAACCGTAAAAAGGCCGCGTTGCTGGCGTTTTTCCATAGGCTCCGCCCCCCTGACGAGCATCACAAAAAT
CGACGCTCAAGTCAGAGGTGGCGAAACCCGACAGGACTATAAAGATACCAGGCGTTTCCCCCTGGAAGCT
CCCTCGTGCGCTCTCCTGTTCCGACCCTGCCGCTTACCGGATACCTGTCCGCCTTTCTCCCTTCGGGAAG
CGTGGCGCTTTCTCATAGCTCACGCTGTAGGTATCTCAGTTCGGTGTAGGTCGTTCGCTCCAAGCTGGGC
TGTGTGCACGAACCCCCCGTTCAGCCCGACCGCTGCGCCTTATCCGGTAACTATCGTCTTGAGTCCAACC
CGGTAAGACACGACTTATCGCCACTGGCAGCAGCCACTGGTAACAGGATTAGCAGAGCGAGGTATGTAGG
CGGTGCTACAGAGTTCTTGAAGTGGTGGCCTAACTACGGCTACACTAGAAGAACAGTATTTGGTATCTGC
GCTCTGCTGAAGCCAGTTACCTTCGGAAAAAGAGTTGGTAGCTCTTGATCCGGCAAACAAACCACCGCTG
GTAGCGGTGGTTTTTTTGTTTGCAAGCAGCAGATTACGCGCAGAAAAAAAGGATCTCAAGAAGATCCTTT
GATCTTTTCTACGGGGTCTGACGCTCAGTGGAACGAAAACTCACGTTAAGGGATTTTGGTCATGAGATTA
TCAAAAAGGATCTTCACCTAGATCCTTTTAAATTAAAAATGAAGTTTTAAATCAATCTAAAGTATATATG
AGTAAACTTGGTCTGACAGTTACCAATGCTTAATCAGTGAGGCACCTATCTCAGCGATCTGTCTATTTCG
TTCATCCATAGTTGCCTGACTCCCCGTCGTGTAGATAACTACGATACGGGAGGGCTTACCATCTGGCCCC
AGTGCTGCAATGATACCGCGGCTGCCACGCTCACCGGCTCCAGATTTATCAGCAATAAACCAGCCAGCCG
GAAGGGCCGAGCGCAGAAGTGGTCCTGCAACTTTATCCGCCTCCATCCAGTCTATTAATTGTTGCCGGGA
AGCTAGAGTAAGTAGTTCGCCAGTTAATAGTTTGCGCAACGTTGTTGCCATTGCTACAGGCATCGTGGTG
TCACGCTCGTCGTTTGGTATGGCTTCATTCAGCTCCGGTTCCCAACGATCAAGGCGAGTTACATGATCCC
CCATGTTGTGCAAAAAAGCGGTTAGCTCCTTCGGTCCTCCGATCGTTGTCAGAAGTAAGTTGGCCGCAGT
GTTATCACTCATGGTTATGGCAGCACTGCATAATTCTCTTACTGTCATGCCATCCGTAAGATGCTTTTCT
GTGACTGGTGAGTACTCAACCAAGTCATTCTGAGAATAGTGTATGCGGCGACCGAGTTGCTCTTGCCCGG
CGTCAATACGGGATAATACCGCGCCACATAGCAGAACTTTAAAAGTGCTCATCATTGGAAAACGTTCTTC
GGGGCGAAAACTCTCAAGGATCTTACCGCTGTTGAGATCCAGTTCGATGTAACCCACTCGTGCACCCAAC
TGATCTTCAGCATCTTTTACTTTCACCAGCGTTTCTGGGTGAGCAAAAACAGGAAGGCAAAATGCCGCAA
AAAAGGGAATAAGGGCGACACGGAAATGTTGAATACTCATACTCTTCCTTTTCAATATTATTGAAGCATT
TATCAGGGTTATTGTCTCATGAGCGGATACATATTTGAATGTATTTAGAAAAATAAACAAATAGGGATTC
CGCGCACATTTCCCCGAAAAGTGCCAC
Features (pLannotate 1.2.2; 22 found; start..end, strand, type, name):
     30..458     -  rep_origin     f1 ori (sequence partly withheld): f1 bacteriophage origin of replication; arrow indicates direction of (+) strand synthesis
    463..618     -  CDS            lacZα (fragment): LacZα fragment of β-galactosidase; lacZ fragment
    626..644     +  promoter       T7 promoter: promoter for bacteriophage T7 RNA polymerase
    653..673     -  misc_feature   MCS (fragment): pBluescript multiple cloning site
    675..1022    +  CDS            Trim28 (fragment): TIF1B_MOUSE - Also known as Kap1, Krip1, Tif1b. Experimental evidence at protein level: Swiss-Prot protein existence level 1. Nuclear corepressor for KRAB domain-containing zinc finger proteins (KRAB-ZFPs). Mediates gene silencing by recruiting CHD3, a subunit of the nucleosome remodeling and deacetylation (NuRD) complex, and SETDB1 (which specifically methylates histone H3 at 'Lys-9' (H3K9me)) to the promoter regions of KRAB target genes. Enhances transcriptional repression by coordinating the increase in H3K9me, the decrease in histone H3 'Lys-9 and 'Lys-14' acetylation (H3K9ac and H3K14ac,
   1105..1200    +  CDS            Trim28 (fragment): TIF1B_MOUSE - Also known as Kap1, Krip1, Tif1b. Experimental evidence at protein level: Swiss-Prot protein existence level 1. Nuclear corepressor for KRAB domain-containing zinc finger proteins (KRAB-ZFPs). Mediates gene silencing by recruiting CHD3, a subunit of the nucleosome remodeling and deacetylation (NuRD) complex, and SETDB1 (which specifically methylates histone H3 at 'Lys-9' (H3K9me)) to the promoter regions of KRAB target genes. Enhances transcriptional repression by coordinating the increase in H3K9me, the decrease in histone H3 'Lys-9 and 'Lys-14' acetylation (H3K9ac and H3K14ac,
   1271..1675    +  CDS            Trim28 (fragment): TIF1B_MOUSE - Also known as Kap1, Krip1, Tif1b. Experimental evidence at protein level: Swiss-Prot protein existence level 1. Nuclear corepressor for KRAB domain-containing zinc finger proteins (KRAB-ZFPs). Mediates gene silencing by recruiting CHD3, a subunit of the nucleosome remodeling and deacetylation (NuRD) complex, and SETDB1 (which specifically methylates histone H3 at 'Lys-9' (H3K9me)) to the promoter regions of KRAB target genes. Enhances transcriptional repression by coordinating the increase in H3K9me, the decrease in histone H3 'Lys-9 and 'Lys-14' acetylation (H3K9ac and H3K14ac,
   1730..1763    +  protein_bind   loxP: Cre-mediated recombination occurs in the 8-bp core sequence (GCATACAT). Cre recombinase
   1799..2731    +  CDS            iRFP670: iRFP670 is a basic (constitutively fluorescent) near ir fluorescent protein published in 2013, derived from Rhodopseudomonas palustris CGA009. It has low acid sensitivity. It requires the cofactor biliverdin for fluorescence.
   2732..2809    +  CDS            TDsmURFP (fragment): TDsmURFP is a basic (constitutively fluorescent) near ir fluorescent protein published in 2016, derived from Trichodesmium erythraeum IMS101. It requires the cofactor biliverdin for fluorescence.
   2801..3733    +  CDS            iRFP670: iRFP670 is a basic (constitutively fluorescent) near ir fluorescent protein published in 2013, derived from Rhodopseudomonas palustris CGA009. It has low acid sensitivity. It requires the cofactor biliverdin for fluorescence.
   3755..3874    +  CDS            hPEST: PEST degradation sequence from mouse ornithine decarboxylase human codon-optimized
   3877..3910    +  protein_bind   FRT (minimal): supports FLP-mediated excision but not integration (Turan and Bode, 2011) FLP recombinase from the Saccharomyces cerevisiae 2μ plasmid
   4912..4935    -  misc_feature   MCS (fragment): pBluescript multiple cloning site
   4948..4966    -  promoter       T3 promoter: promoter for bacteriophage T3 RNA polymerase
   5011..5027    -  protein_bind   lac operator: The lac repressor binds to the lac operator to inhibit transcription in E. coli. This inhibition can be relieved by adding lactose or isopropyl-β-D-thiogalactopyranoside (IPTG). lac repressor encoded by lacI
   5035..5065    -  promoter       lac promoter: promoter for the E. coli lac operon
   5080..5101    -  protein_bind   CAP binding site: CAP binding activates transcription in the presence of cAMP. E. coli catabolite activator protein
   5114..5206    -  CDS            lacI (fragment): lac repressor; lacI; The lac repressor binds to the lac operator to inhibit transcription in E. coli. This inhibition can be relieved by adding lactose or isopropyl-β-D-thiogalactopyranoside (IPTG).
   5389..5977    -  rep_origin     ori: high-copy-number ColE1/pMB1/pBR322/pUC origin of replication
   6148..7008    -  CDS            AmpR: β-lactamase; bla; confers resistance to ampicillin, carbenicillin, and related antibiotics
   7009..7112    -  promoter       AmpR promoter: bla
