[The description below was written by a language model from this plasmid's Addgene catalogue record and pLannotate feature annotations shown in this document.]
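Description:
pTV-Trim28-tdiRFP670-PEST is a mouse gene-targeting (knock-in donor) plasmid of about 7.1 kb, built by Gibson assembly in a pBluescript-type (pBSK) backbone. It is propagated in E. coli as a high-copy plasmid through its ColE1/pUC origin and selected with ampicillin via the β-lactamase gene. The backbone also carries an f1 phage origin, remnants of the lacZα/lac promoter region, and T7 and T3 promoters flanking the cloning site. No mammalian selection marker and no mammalian promoter are annotated in either sequence record. The depositor and sequencing-verified records give essentially identical feature maps.

The roughly 4.3 kb insert is designed to place a 2A-tdiRFP670-PEST cassette immediately upstream of the stop codon of mouse Trim28 (also known as Kap1 or Tif1b). The 5′ homology arm is recognisable as three Trim28 coding fragments separated by short gaps, consistent with the terminal exons and intervening introns of the genomic locus. The unannotated stretch of about 1 kb downstream of the cassette presumably serves as the 3′ arm. Between the arms lie a loxP site, two tandem copies of the near-infrared, biliverdin-dependent fluorescent protein iRFP670 joined by a short linker (annotated as a TDsmURFP fragment), a PEST degradation sequence derived from mouse ornithine decarboxylase, and a minimal FRT site. The 2A peptide named in the record is not annotated separately; it may lie in the short interval between the Trim28 coding sequence and the reporter.

After homologous recombination, the reporter would be transcribed from the endogenous Trim28 promoter and released from Trim28 protein by the 2A element. The PEST sequence shortens the reporter's half-life, so fluorescence follows current expression more closely. The associated work studied transcriptional bursting kinetics in mouse embryonic stem cells.
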