Addgene plasmid #122367: pTV-Trim28-tdiRFP670-PEST
Purpose: Targeting vector for mouse Trim28 to insert 2A-tdiRFP670-PEST into immediately upstream of stop codon.
Depositing lab: Hiroshi Ochiai. Depositing organization: Hiroshima University. Publication: Genome-wide kinetic properties of transcriptional bursting in mouse embryonic stem cells. Ochiai H, Hayashi T, Umeda M, Yoshimura M, Harada A, Shimizu Y, Nakano K, Saitoh N, Liu Z, Yamamoto T, Okamura T, Ohkawa Y, Kimura H, Nikaido I. Sci Adv. 2020 Jun 17;6(25):eaaz6699. doi: 10.1126/sciadv.aaz6699. eCollection 2020 Jun. PubMed 32596448.
Backbone
  Vector backbone: pBSK
  Backbone size w/o insert (bp): 2850
  Total vector size (bp): 7136
  Vector type: Mouse Targeting
Growth in bacteria
  Bacterial resistance: Ampicillin, 100 μg/mL
  Growth temperature: 37°C
  Growth strain: DH5alpha
  Copy number: High Copy
Gene/Insert
  Gene/Insert name: 2A-tdiRFP-PEST with homology arms for Trim28
  Species: Synthetic
  Insert size (bp): 4286
  Cloning method: Gibson Cloning
  Sequencing primers: 5′ M13-fwr; 3′ M13-rev
Terms and licenses: Academic/Nonprofit Terms; Industry Terms: Not Available to Industry
How to cite: pTV-Trim28-tdiRFP670-PEST was a gift from Hiroshi Ochiai (Addgene plasmid # 122367 ; http://n2t.net/addgene:122367 ; RRID:Addgene_122367)
